>Addgene plasmid #15920 | pMXs-Klf4-IP | addgene full sequence | sequence record 169385 | Addgene NGS result
GGCCAGACTGTTACCACTCCCTTAAGTTTGACCTTAGGTCACTGGAAAGATGTCGAGCGGATCGCTCACA
ACCAGTCGGTAGATGTCAAGAAGAGACGTTGGGTTACCTTCTGCTCTGCAGAATGGCCAACCTTTAACGT
CGGATGGCCGCGAGACGGCACCTTTAACCGAGACCTCATCACCCAGGTTAAGATCAAGGTCTTTTCACCT
GGCCCGCATGGACACCCAGACCAGGTCCCCTACATCGTGACCTGGGAAGCCTTGGCTTTTGACCCCCCTC
CCTGGGTCAAGCCCTTTGTACACCCTAAGCCTCCGCCTCCTCTTCCTCCATCCGCCCCGTCTCTCCCCCT
TGAACCTCCTCGTTCGACCCCGCCTCGATCCTCCCTTTATCCAGCCCTCACTCCTTCTCTAGGCGCCCCC
ATATGGCCATATGAGATCTTATATGGGGCACCCCCGCCCCTTGTAAACTTCCCTGACCCTGACATGACAA
GAGTTACTAACAGCCCCTCTCTCCAAGCTCACTTACAGGCTCTCTACTTAGTCCAGCACGAAGTCTGGAG
ACCTCTGGCGGCAGCCTACCAAGAACAACTGGACCGACCGGTGGTACCTCACCCTTACCGAGTCGGCGAC
ACAGTGTGGGTCCGCCGACACCAGACTAAGAACCTAGAACCTCGCTGGAAAGGACCTTACACAGTCCTGC
TGACCACCCCCACCGCCCTCAAAGTAGACGGCATCGCAGCTTGGATACACGCCGCCCACGTGAAGGCTGC
CGACCCCGGGGGTGGACCATCCTCTAGACTGCCGGATCTAGCTAGTTAATTAAGGATCATCACAAGTTTG
TACAAAAAAGCAGGCTCCGCGGCCGCCCCCTTCACCATGGCTGTCAGCGACGCTCTGCTCCCGTCCTTCT
CCACGTTCGCGTCCGGCCCGGCGGGAAGGGAGAAGACACTGCGTCCAGCAGGTGCCCCGACTAACCGTTG
GCGTGAGGAACTCTCTCACATGAAGCGACTTCCCCCACTTCCCGGCCGCCCCTACGACCTGGCGGCGACG
GTGGCCACAGACCTGGAGAGTGGCGGAGCTGGTGCAGCTTGCAGCAGTAACAACCCGGCCCTCCTAGCCC
GGAGGGAGACCGAGGAGTTCAACGACCTCCTGGACCTAGACTTTATCCTTTCCAACTCGCTAACCCACCA
GGAATCGGTGGCCGCCACCGTGACCACCTCGGCGTCAGCTTCATCCTCGTCTTCCCCAGCGAGCAGCGGC
CCTGCCAGCGCGCCCTCCACCTGCAGCTTCAGCTATCCGATCCGGGCCGGGGGTGACCCGGGCGTGGCTG
CCAGCAACACAGGTGGAGGGCTCCTCTACAGCCGAGAATCTGCGCCACCTCCCACGGCCCCCTTCAACCT
GGCGGACATCAATGACGTGAGCCCCTCGGGCGGCTTCGTGGCTGAGCTCCTGCGGCCGGAGTTGGACCCA
GTATACATTCCGCCACAGCAGCCTCAGCCGCCAGGTGGCGGGCTGATGGGCAAGTTTGTGCTGAAGGCGT
CTCTGACCACCCCTGGCAGCGAGTACAGCAGCCCTTCGGTCATCAGTGTTAGCAAAGGAAGCCCAGACGG
CAGCCACCCCGTGGTAGTGGCGCCCTACAGCGGTGGCCCGCCGCGCATGTGCCCCAAGATTAAGCAAGAG
GCGGTCCCGTCCTGCACGGTCAGCCGGTCCCTAGAGGCCCATTTGAGCGCTGGACCCCAGCTCAGCAACG
GCCACCGGCCCAACACACACGACTTCCCCCTGGGGCGGCAGCTCCCCACCAGGACTACCCCTACACTGAG
TCCCGAGGAACTGCTGAACAGCAGGGACTGTCACCCTGGCCTGCCTCTTCCCCCAGGATTCCATCCCCAT
CCGGGGCCCAACTACCCTCCTTTCCTGCCAGACCAGATGCAGTCACAAGTCCCCTCTCTCCATTATCAAG
AGCTCATGCCACCGGGTTCCTGCCTGCCAGAGGAGCCCAAGCCAAAGAGGGGAAGAAGGTCGTGGCCCCG
GAAAAGAACAGCCACCCACACTTGTGACTATGCAGGCTGTGGCAAAACCTATACCAAGAGTTCTCATCTC
AAGGCACACCTGCGAACTCACACAGGCGAGAAACCTTACCACTGTGACTGGGACGGCTGTGGGTGGAAAT
TCGCCCGCTCCGATGAACTGACCAGGCACTACCGCAAACACACAGGGCACCGGCCCTTTCAGTGCCAGAA
GTGCGACAGGGCCTTTTCCAGGTCGGACCACCTTGCCTTACACATGAAGAGGCACTTTTAAATCCCACGT
AGTGGATGTAAGGGTGGGCGCGCCGACCCAGCTTTCTTGTACAAAGTGGTGATTCGAGCGGCCGCTCGAT
AAGCTTGATATCGAATTCCGCCCCCCCCCCCTCTCCCTCCCCCCCCCCTAACGTTACTGGCCGAAGCCGC
TTGGAATAAGGCCGGTGTGCGTTTGTCTATATGTTATTTTCCACCATATTGCCGTCTTTTGGCAATGTGA
GGGCCCGGAAACCTGGCCCTGTCTTCTTGACGAGCATTCCTAGGGGTCTTTCCCCTCTCGCCAAAGGAAT
GCAAGGTCTGTTGAATGTCGTGAAGGAAGCAGTTCCTCTGGAAGCTTCTTGAAGACAAACAACGTCTGTA
GCGACCCTTTGCAGGCAGCGGAACCCCCCACCTGGCGACAGGTGCCTCTGCGGCCAAAAGCCACGTGTAT
AAGATACACCTGCAAAGGCGGCACAACCCCAGTGCCACGTTGTGAGTTGGATAGTTGTGGAAAGAGTCAA
ATGGCTCTCCTCAAGCGTATTCAACAAGGGGCTGAAGGATGCCCAGAAGGTACCCCATTGTATGGGATCT
GATCTGGGGCCTCGGTGCACATGCTTTACATGTGTTTAGTCGAGGTTAAAAAAACGTCTAGGCCCCCCGA
ACCACGGGGACGTGGTTTTCCTTTGAAAAACACGATGATAATATGGCCACAACCATGACCGAGTACAAGC
CCACGGTGCGCCTCGCCACCCGCGACGACGTCCCCAGGGCCGTACGCACCCTCGCCGCCGCGTTCGCCGA
CTACCCCGCCACGCGCCACACCGTCGATCCGGACCGCCACATCGAGCGGGTCACCGAGCTGCAAGAACTC
TTCCTCACGCGCGTCGGGCTCGACATCGGCAAGGTGTGGGTCGCGGACGACGGCGCCGCGGTGGCGGTCT
GGACCACGCCGGAGAGCGTCGAAGCGGGGGCGGTGTTCGCCGAGATCGGCCCGCGCATGGCCGAGTTGAG
CGGTTCCCGGCTGGCCGCGCAGCAACAGATGGAAGGCCTCCTGGCGCCGCACCGGCCCAAGGAGCCCGCG
TGGTTCCTGGCCACCGTCGGCGTCTCGCCCGACCACCAGGGCAAGGGTCTGGGCAGCGCCGTCGTGCTCC
CCGGAGTGGAGGCGGCCGAGCGCGCCGGGGTGCCCGCCTTCCTGGAGACCTCCGCGCCCCGCAACCTCCC
CTTCTACGAGCGGCTCGGCTTCACCGTCACCGCCGACGTCGAGGTGCCCGAAGGACCGCGCACCTGGTGC
ATGACCCGCAAGCCCGGTGCCTGACGCCCGCCCCACGACCCGCAGCGCCCGACCGAAAGGAGCGCACGAC
CCCATGCATCGTCGACGATAAAATAAAAGATTTTATTTAGTCTCCAGAAAAAGGGGGGAATGAAAGACCC
CACCTGTAGGTTTGGCAAGCTAGCTTAAGTAACGCCATTTTGCAAGGCATGGAAAAATACATAACTGAGA
ATAGAGAAGTTCAGATCAAGGTCAGGAACAGATGGAACAGCTGAATATGGGCCAAACAGGATATCTGTGG
TAAGCAGTTCCTGCCCCGGCTCAGGGCCAAGAACAGATGGAACAGCTGAATATGGGCCAAACAGGATATC
TGTGGTAAGCAGTTCCTGCCCCGGCTCAGGGCCAAGAACAGATGGTCCCCAGATGCGGTCCAGCCCTCAG
CAGTTTCTAGAGAACCATCAGATGTTTCCAGGGTGCCCCAAGGACCTGAAATGACCCTGTGCCTTATTTG
AACTAACCAATCAGTTCGCTTCTCGCTTCTGTTCGCGCGCTTCTGCTCCCCGAGCTCAATAAAAGAGCCC
ACAACCCCTCACTCGGGGCGCCAGTCCTCCGATTGACTGAGTCGCCCGGGTACCCGTGTATCCAATAAAC
CCTCTTGCAGTTGCATCCGACTTGTGGTCTCGCTGTTCCTTGGGAGGGTCTCCTCTGAGTGATTGACTAC
CCGTCAGCGGGGGTCTTTCACATGCAGCATGTATCAAAATTAATTTGGTTTTTTTTCTTAAGTATTTACA
TTAAATGGCCATAGTTGCATTAATGAATCGGCCAACGCGCGGGGAGAGGCGGTTTGCGTATTGGGCGCTC
TTCCGCTTCCTCGCTCACTGACTCGCTGCGCTCGGTCGTTCGGCTGCGGCGAGCGGTATCAGCTCACTCA
AAGGCGGTAATACGGTTATCCACAGAATCAGGGGATAACGCAGGAAAGAACATGTGAGCAAAAGGCCAGC
AAAAGGCCAGGAACCGTAAAAAGGCCGCGTTGCTGGCGTTTTTCCATAGGCTCCGCCCCCCTGACGAGCA
TCACAAAAATCGACGCTCAAGTCAGAGGTGGCGAAACCCGACAGGACTATAAAGATACCAGGCGTTTCCC
CCTGGAAGCTCCCTCGTGCGCTCTCCTGTTCCGACCCTGCCGCTTACCGGATACCTGTCCGCCTTTCTCC
CTTCGGGAAGCGTGGCGCTTTCTCATAGCTCACGCTGTAGGTATCTCAGTTCGGTGTAGGTCGTTCGCTC
CAAGCTGGGCTGTGTGCACGAACCCCCCGTTCAGCCCGACCGCTGCGCCTTATCCGGTAACTATCGTCTT
GAGTCCAACCCGGTAAGACACGACTTATCGCCACTGGCAGCAGCCACTGGTAACAGGATTAGCAGAGCGA
GGTATGTAGGCGGTGCTACAGAGTTCTTGAAGTGGTGGCCTAACTACGGCTACACTAGAAGAACAGTATT
TGGTATCTGCGCTCTGCTGAAGCCAGTTACCTTCGGAAAAAGAGTTGGTAGCTCTTGATCCGGCAAACAA
ACCACCGCTGGTAGCGGTGGTTTTTTTGTTTGCAAGCAGCAGATTACGCGCAGAAAAAAAGGATCTCAAG
AAGATCCTTTGATCTTTTCTACGGGGTCTGACGCTCAGTGGAACGAAAACTCACGTTAAGGGATTTTGGT
CATGAGATTATCAAAAAGGATCTTCACCTAGATCCTTTTGCGGCCGGCCGCAAATCAATCTAAAGTATAT
ATGAGTAAACTTGGTCTGACAGTTACCAATGCTTAATCAGTGAGGCACCTATCTCAGCGATCTGTCTATT
TCGTTCATCCATAGTTGCCTGACTCCCCGTCGTGTAGATAACTACGATACGGGAGGGCTTACCATCTGGC
CCCAGTGCTGCAATGATACCGCGAGACCCACGCTCACCGGCTCCAGATTTATCAGCAATAAACCAGCCAG
CCGGAAGGGCCGAGCGCAGAAGTGGTCCTGCAACTTTATCCGCCTCCATCCAGTCTATTAATTGTTGCCG
GGAAGCTAGAGTAAGTAGTTCGCCAGTTAATAGTTTGCGCAACGTTGTTGCCATTGCTACAGGCATCGTG
GTGTCACGCTCGTCGTTTGGTATGGCTTCATTCAGCTCCGGTTCCCAACGATCAAGGCGAGTTACATGAT
CCCCCATGTTGTGCAAAAAAGCGGTTAGCTCCTTCGGTCCTCCGATCGTTGTCAGAAGTAAGTTGGCCGC
AGTGTTATCACTCATGGTTATGGCAGCACTGCATAATTCTCTTACTGTCATGCCATCCGTAAGATGCTTT
TCTGTGACTGGTGAGTACTCAACCAAGTCATTCTGAGAATAGTGTATGCGGCGACCGAGTTGCTCTTGCC
CGGCGTCAATACGGGATAATACCGCGCCACATAGCAGAACTTTAAAAGTGCTCATCATTGGAAAACGTTC
TTCGGGGCGAAAACTCTCAAGGATCTTACCGCTGTTGAGATCCAGTTCGATGTAACCCACTCGTGCACCC
AACTGATCTTCAGCATCTTTTACTTTCACCAGCGTTTCTGGGTGAGCAAAAACAGGAAGGCAAAATGCCG
CAAAAAAGGGAATAAGGGCGACACGGAAATGTTGAATACTCATACTCTTCCTTTTTCAATATTATTGAAG
CATTTATCAGGGTTATTGTCTCATGAGCGGATACATATTTGAATGTATTTAGAAAAATAAACAAATAGGG
GTTCCGCGCACATTTCCCCGAAAAGTGCCACCTGCATAATGAAAGACCCCACCTGTAGGTTTGGCAAGCT
AGCTTAAGTAACGCCATTTTGCAAGGCATGGAAAAATACATAACTGAGAATAGAAAAGTTCAGATCAAGG
TCAGGAACAGATGGAACAGCTGAATATGGGCCAAACAGGATATCTGTGGTAAGCAGTTCCTGCCCCGGCT
CAGGGCCAAGAACAGATGGAACAGCTGAATATGGGCCAAACAGGATATCTGTGGTAAGCAGTTCCTGCCC
CGGCTCAGGGCCAAGAACAGATGGTCCCCAGATGCGGTCCAGCCCTCAGCAGTTTCTAGAGAACCATCAG
ATGTTTCCAGGGTGCCCCAAGGACCTGAAATGACCCTGTGCCTTATTTGAACTAACCAATCAGTTCGCTT
CTCGCTTCTGTTCGCGCGCTTCTGCTCCCCGAGCTCAATAAAAGAGCCCACAACCCCTCACTCGGCGCGC
CAGTCCTCCGATTGACTGAGTCGCCCGGGTACCCGTGTATCCAATAAACCCTCTTGCAGTTGCATCCGAC
TTGTGGTCTCGCTGTTCCTTGGGAGGGTCTCCTCTGAGTGATTGACTACCCGTCAGCGGGGGTCTTTCAT
TTGGGGGCTCGTCCGGGATCGGGAGACCCCTGCCCAGGGACCACCGACCCACCACCGGGAGGTAAGCTGG
CCAGCAACTTATCTGTGTCTGTCCGATTGTCTAGTGTCTATGACTGATTTTATGCGCCTGCGTCGGTACT
AGTTAGCTAACTAGCTCTGTATCTGGCGGACCCGTGGTGGAACTGACGAGTTCGGAACACCCGGCCGCAA
CCCTGGGAGACGTCCCAGGGACTTCGGGGGCCGTTTTTGTGGCCCGACCTGAGTCCAAAAATCCCGATCG
TTTTGGACTCTTTGGTGCACCCCCCTAATAGGAGGGATATGTGGTTCTGGTAGGAGACGAGAACCTAAAA
CAGTTCCCGCCTCCGTCTGAATTTTTGCTTTCGGTTTGGGACCGAAGCCGCGCCGCGCGTCTTGTCTGCT
GCAGCATCGTTCTGTGTTGTCTCTGTCTGACTGTGTTTCTGTATTTGTCTGAAAATTAG
Features (pLannotate 1.2.2; 17 found; start..end, strand, type, name):
      1..417     +  CDS            gag (truncated): truncated Moloney murine leukemia virus (MMLV) gag gene lacking the start codon
    427..801     +  misc_feature   pol region: Moloney murine leukemia virus (MMLV) pol region containing the splice acceptor site
    832..856     +  protein_bind   attB1: mutant version of attB; recombination site for the Gateway® BP reaction BP Clonase™
    877..2298    +  CDS            Klf4: KLF4_MOUSE - Also known as Ezf, Gklf, Zie. Experimental evidence at protein level: Swiss-Prot protein existence level 1. Transcription factor; can act both as activator and as repressor. Binds the 5'-CACCC-3' core sequence. Binds to the promoter region of its own gene and can activate its own transcription. Regulates the expression of key transcription factors during embryonic development. Plays an important role in maintaining embryonic stem cells, and in preventing their differentiation. Required for establishing the barrier function of the skin and for postnatal maturation and maintenance o
   2336..2360    -  protein_bind   attB2: mutant version of attB; recombination site for the Gateway® BP reaction BP Clonase™
   2376..2399    -  misc_feature   MCS (fragment): pBluescript multiple cloning site
   2519..2981    +  misc_feature   IRES: internal ribosome entry site (IRES) of the encephalomyocarditis virus (EMCV)
   2995..3594    +  CDS            PuroR: puromycin N-acetyltransferase; pac from Streptomyces alboniger; confers resistance to puromycin
   3699..3820    +  LTR            3' LTR (ΔU3) (fragment): self-inactivating 3' long terminal repeat (LTR) from Moloney murine leukemia virus
   3821..4290    +  LTR            LTR: long terminal repeat from Moloney murine leukemia virus
   4356..4408    -  CDS            lacI (fragment): lac repressor; lacI; The lac repressor binds to the lac operator to inhibit transcription in E. coli. This inhibition can be relieved by adding lactose or isopropyl-β-D-thiogalactopyranoside (IPTG).
   4591..5179    -  rep_origin     ori: high-copy-number ColE1/pMB1/pBR322/pUC origin of replication
   5343..6203    -  CDS            AmpR: β-lactamase; bla; confers resistance to ampicillin, carbenicillin, and related antibiotics
   6204..6308    -  promoter       AmpR promoter: bla
   6338..6931    +  LTR            LTR: long terminal repeat from Moloney murine leukemia virus
   6994..7193    +  misc_feature   MMLV Ψ: packaging signal of Moloney murine leukemia virus (MMLV)
   7245..7333    +  misc_feature   MESV Ψ (fragment): packaging signal of murine embryonic stem cell virus
