[The description below was written by a language model from this plasmid's Addgene catalogue record and pLannotate feature annotations shown in this document.]
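Description:
pMXs-Klf4-IP is a Moloney murine leukemia virus (MMLV)-based retroviral expression vector built on the pMXs-IP backbone, carrying the mouse Kruppel-like factor 4 (Klf4) coding sequence without mutations. The sequenced plasmid is about 7.4 kb. In bacteria it is maintained as a high-copy plasmid through a ColE1/pUC-type origin and selected with ampicillin via the β-lactamase gene and its native promoter.

The retroviral unit begins with a 5′ MMLV LTR, which in this type of vector drives transcription of the genomic RNA; no separate internal promoter is annotated. It is followed by the packaging signal (Ψ), a truncated gag sequence lacking its start codon, which extends the packaging region, and a pol fragment containing the splice acceptor. Klf4 was introduced by Gateway cloning and remains flanked by attB1 and attB2 sites. Downstream, an EMCV IRES links the puromycin N-acetyltransferase gene to the same transcript, so Klf4 and puromycin resistance are translated from one bicistronic message and transduced mammalian cells can be enriched with puromycin. The cassette ends at the 3′ LTR. The automated annotation labels a short piece of this region as a ΔU3 fragment adjoining a further MMLV LTR segment, but the record does not describe the vector as self-inactivating.

Because gag is truncated and only a pol fragment is present, with no env annotated, viral proteins must be supplied in trans by a packaging cell line to produce replication-defective particles. The construct is associated with the work on inducing pluripotent stem cells from mouse embryonic and adult fibroblasts by defined factors, in which Klf4 is one of the delivered reprogramming factors. It is suited to stable Klf4 overexpression in dividing mammalian cells.
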