Addgene plasmid #15920: pMXs-Klf4-IP
Depositing lab: Shinya Yamanaka. Depositing organization: Kyoto University, Center for iPS Cell Research and Application. Publication: Induction of pluripotent stem cells from mouse embryonic and adult fibroblast cultures by defined factors. Takahashi K, Yamanaka S. Cell. 2006 Aug 25. 126(4):663-76. 10.1016/j.cell.2006.07.024 PubMed 16904174.
Backbone
  Vector backbone: pMXs-IP
  Backbone size w/o insert (bp): 6100
  Vector type: Mammalian Expression, Retroviral
  Selectable markers: Puromycin
Growth in bacteria
  Bacterial resistance: Ampicillin, 100 μg/mL
  Growth temperature: 37°C
  Growth strain: DH5alpha
  Copy number: High Copy
Gene/Insert
  Gene/Insert name: Kruppel-like factor 4 (gut) (alt name: Klf4)
  Species: M. musculus (mouse)
  Insert size (bp): 1425
  Mutation: None
  Entrez Gene: Klf4 (a.k.a. EZF, Gklf, Zie)
  Cloning method: Gateway Cloning; 5′ cloning site Gateway (not destroyed); 3′ cloning site Gateway (not destroyed)
  Sequencing primers: 5′ pMX-S1811
Resource information
  A portion of this plasmid was derived from a plasmid made by: pMXs is from Dr. Toshio Kitamura of the University of Tokyo, the Institute of Medical Science. If you use this plasmid in a paper, please cite: Retrovirus-mediated gene transfer and expression cloning: powerful tools in functional genomics. Exp Hematol. 2003 Nov;31(11):1007-14. Kitamura T, Koshino Y, Shibata F, Oki T, Nakajima H, Nosaka T, Kumagai H.
Terms and licenses: Academic/Nonprofit Terms; Industry Terms: Not Available to Industry
Depositor comments: The sequence of primer pMX-S1811 is GAC GGC ATC GCA GCT TGG ATA CAC.
How to cite: pMXs-Klf4-IP was a gift from Shinya Yamanaka (Addgene plasmid # 15920 ; http://n2t.net/addgene:15920 ; RRID:Addgene_15920)
