>Addgene plasmid #15920 | pMXs-Klf4-IP | addgene partial sequence | sequence record 38370 | pBMN-5
CATCCTCTAGACTGCCGGATCTAGCTAGTTAATTAAGGATCATCACAAGTTTGTACAAAAAAGCAGGCTC
CGCGGCCGCCCCCTTCACCATGGCTGTCAGCGACGCTCTGCTCCCGTCCTTCTCCACGTTCGCGTCCGGC
CCGGCGGGAAGGGAGAAGACACTGCGTCCAGCAGGTGCCCCGACTAACCGTTGGCGTGAGGAACTCTCTC
ACATGAAGCGACTTCCCCCACTTCCCGGCCGCCCCTACGACCTGGCGGCGACGGTGGCCACAGACCTGGA
GAGTGGCGGAGCTGGTGCAGCTTGCAGCAGTAACAACCCGGCCCTCCTAGCCCGGAGGGAGACCGAGGAG
TTCAACGACCTCCTGGACCTAGACTTTATCCTTTCCAACTCGCTAACCCACCAGGAATCGGTGGCCGCCA
CCGTGACCACCTCGGCGTCAGCTTCATCCTCGTCTTCCCCAGCGAGCAGCGGCCCTGCCAGCGCGCCCTC
CACCTGCAGCTTCAGCTATCCGATCCGGGCCGGGGGTGACCCGGGCGTGGCTGCCAGCAACACAGGTGGA
GGGCTCCTCTACAGCCGAGAATCTGCGCCACCTCCCACGGCCCCCTTCAACCTGGCGGACATCAATGACG
TGAGCCCCTCGGGCGGCTTCGTGGCTGAGCTCCTGCGGCCGGAGTTGGACCCAGTATACATTCCGCCACA
GCAGCCTCAGCCGCCAGGTGGCGGGCTGATGGGCAAGTTTGTGCTGAAGGCGTCTCTGACCACCCCTGGC
AGCGAGTACAGCAGCCCTTCGGTCATCAGTGTTAGCAAAGGAAGCCCAGACGGCAGCCACCCCGTGGTAG
TGGCGCCCTACAGCGGTGGCCCGCCGCGCATGTGCCC
